Addgene plasmid #65775: MSP1594
Purpose: Human expression vector for S. thermophilus 1 Cas9: CAG-humanSt1Cas9-NLS
Depositing lab: Keith Joung. Publication: Engineered CRISPR-Cas9 nucleases with altered PAM specificities. Kleinstiver BP, Prew MS, Tsai SQ, Topkar VV, Nguyen NT, Zheng Z, Gonzales AP, Li Z, Peterson RT, Yeh JJ, Aryee MJ, Joung JK. Nature. 2015 Jun 22. doi: 10.1038/nature14592. PubMed 26098369.
Backbone
  Vector backbone: pCAG-CFP
  Vector type: Mammalian Expression, CRISPR
Growth in bacteria
  Bacterial resistance: Ampicillin, 100 μg/mL
  Growth temperature: 37°C
  Growth strain: XL1 Blue
  Copy number: High Copy
Gene/Insert
  Gene/Insert name: mammalian codon-optimized Streptococcus thermophilus1 Cas9-NLS
  Promoter: CAG
  Tag / fusion protein: NLS (C terminal on insert)
  Cloning method: Gibson Cloning
  Sequencing primers: 5′ oBK280 (5'-CCTACAGCTCCTGGGCAACG-3')
Terms and licenses: Academic/Nonprofit Terms; Industry Terms: Not Available to Industry
How to cite: MSP1594 was a gift from Keith Joung (Addgene plasmid # 65775 ; http://n2t.net/addgene:65775 ; RRID:Addgene_65775)
