[The description below was written by a language model from this plasmid's Addgene catalogue record and pLannotate feature annotations shown in this document.]
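Description:
MSP1594 is an 8.2 kb mammalian expression plasmid built on the pCAG-CFP backbone that drives production of the Cas9 nuclease from the Streptococcus thermophilus CRISPR1 locus (St1Cas9) in human cells. It is maintained in E. coli through a high-copy ColE1/pUC-type origin and selected with ampicillin via a β-lactamase gene under its own bla promoter. The backbone also carries an SV40 origin of replication, which can support episomal amplification in cells expressing SV40 large T antigen, along with an SV40 poly(A) signal. Remnants of lac promoter/operator and lacI sequence have no evident role in the construct's function.

The payload is a mammalian codon-optimized St1Cas9 open reading frame of about 3.4 kb, with a nuclear localization signal fused at the C terminus according to the catalogue entry; the NLS is not annotated separately in the feature table. Expression comes from the composite CAG promoter, here resolved into the CMV immediate-early enhancer, the chicken β-actin promoter and a chimeric chicken β-actin/rabbit β-globin intron, which together give strong, broadly active transcription. A rabbit β-globin polyadenylation signal terminates the transcript. The short "HBB" fragments flanking the coding sequence are most likely globin exon sequences belonging to the CAG cassette rather than expressed fusions.

No guide RNA cassette is annotated, so a matching St1Cas9 guide RNA would have to be supplied from a separate construct for RNA-guided double-strand cleavage. The plasmid was deposited with work on engineering Cas9 nucleases with altered PAM specificities, and serves as a human-cell expression vector for St1Cas9, an orthologue of the commonly used S. pyogenes enzyme.
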