Features (pLannotate 1.2.2; 19 found; start..end, strand, type, name):
      4..383     +  enhancer       CMV enhancer: human cytomegalovirus immediate early enhancer
    386..661     +  promoter       chicken β-actin promoter: No description available
    662..1670    +  intron         chimeric intron: chimera between introns from chicken β-actin and rabbit β-globin
   1668..1724    +  CDS            HBB (fragment): HBB_LEPEU - Experimental evidence at protein level: Swiss-Prot protein existence level 1. Involved in oxygen transport from the lung to the various peripheral tissues. From Lepus europaeus (European hare).
   1719..1755    +  misc_feature   MCS (fragment): multiple cloning site
   1775..5134    +  CDS            St1Cas9: Cas9 endonuclease from the Streptococcus thermophilus Type II CRISPR/Cas system (Esvelt et al., 2013) generates RNA-guided double strand breaks in DNA
   5179..5250    +  CDS            HBB (fragment): HBB_PONPY - Experimental evidence at transcript level: Swiss-Prot protein existence level 2. Involved in oxygen transport from the lung to the various peripheral tissues. From Pongo pygmaeus (Bornean orangutan).
   5321..5376    +  polyA_signal   β-globin poly(A) signal: rabbit β-globin polyadenylation signal (Gil and Proudfoot, 1987)
   5761..5777    -  protein_bind   lac operator: The lac repressor binds to the lac operator to inhibit transcription in E. coli. This inhibition can be relieved by adding lactose or isopropyl-β-D-thiogalactopyranoside (IPTG). lac repressor encoded by lacI
   5785..5815    -  promoter       lac promoter: promoter for the E. coli lac operon
   5830..5851    -  protein_bind   CAP binding site: CAP binding activates transcription in the presence of cAMP. E. coli catabolite activator protein
   5864..5903    -  CDS            lacI (fragment): lac repressor; lacI; The lac repressor binds to the lac operator to inhibit transcription in E. coli. This inhibition can be relieved by adding lactose or isopropyl-β-D-thiogalactopyranoside (IPTG).
   5910..5932    +  promoter       SV40 promoter (fragment): SV40 enhancer and early promoter
   5956..6091    +  rep_origin     SV40 ori: SV40 origin of replication
   6111..6245    +  polyA_signal   SV40 poly(A) signal: SV40 polyadenylation signal
   6247..6301    -  CDS            lacI (fragment): lac repressor; lacI; The lac repressor binds to the lac operator to inhibit transcription in E. coli. This inhibition can be relieved by adding lactose or isopropyl-β-D-thiogalactopyranoside (IPTG).
   6484..7072    -  rep_origin     ori: high-copy-number ColE1/pMB1/pBR322/pUC origin of replication
   7243..8103    -  CDS            AmpR: β-lactamase; bla; confers resistance to ampicillin, carbenicillin, and related antibiotics
   8104..8208    -  promoter       AmpR promoter: bla
>Addgene plasmid #65775 | MSP1594 | depositor full sequence | sequence record 112658 | MSP1594 sequence 8234 bps
GTCGACATTGATTATTGACTAGTTATTAATAGTAATCAATTACGGGGTCATTAGTTCATAGCCCATATAT
GGAGTTCCGCGTTACATAACTTACGGTAAATGGCCCGCCTGGCTGACCGCCCAACGACCCCCGCCCATTG
ACGTCAATAATGACGTATGTTCCCATAGTAACGCCAATAGGGACTTTCCATTGACGTCAATGGGTGGACT
ATTTACGGTAAACTGCCCACTTGGCAGTACATCAAGTGTATCATATGCCAAGTACGCCCCCTATTGACGT
CAATGACGGTAAATGGCCCGCCTGGCATTATGCCCAGTACATGACCTTATGGGACTTTCCTACTTGGCAG
TACATCTACGTATTAGTCATCGCTATTACCATGGGTCGAGGTGAGCCCCACGTTCTGCTTCACTCTCCCC
ATCTCCCCCCCCTCCCCACCCCCAATTTTGTATTTATTTATTTTTTAATTATTTTGTGCAGCGATGGGGG
CGGGGGGGGGGGGGGCGCGCGCCAGGCGGGGCGGGGCGGGGCGAGGGGCGGGGCGGGGCGAGGCGGAGAG
GTGCGGCGGCAGCCAATCAGAGCGGCGCGCTCCGAAAGTTTCCTTTTATGGCGAGGCGGCGGCGGCGGCG
GCCCTATAAAAAGCGAAGCGCGCGGCGGGCGGGAGTCGCTGCGTTGCCTTCGCCCCGTGCCCCGCTCCGC
GCCGCCTCGCGCCGCCCGCCCCGGCTCTGACTGACCGCGTTACTCCCACAGGTGAGCGGGCGGGACGGCC
CTTCTCCTCCGGGCTGTAATTAGCGCTTGGTTTAATGACGGCTCGTTTCTTTTCTGTGGCTGCGTGAAAG
CCTTAAAGGGCTCCGGGAGGGCCCTTTGTGCGGGGGGGAGCGGCTCGGGGGGTGCGTGCGTGTGTGTGTG
CGTGGGGAGCGCCGCGTGCGGCCCGCGCTGCCCGGCGGCTGTGAGCGCTGCGGGCGCGGCGCGGGGCTTT
GTGCGCTCCGCGTGTGCGCGAGGGGAGCGCGGCCGGGGGCGGTGCCCCGCGGTGCGGGGGGGCTGCGAGG
GGAACAAAGGCTGCGTGCGGGGTGTGTGCGTGGGGGGGTGAGCAGGGGGTGTGGGCGCGGCGGTCGGGCT
GTAACCCCCCCCTGCACCCCCCTCCCCGAGTTGCTGAGCACGGCCCGGCTTCGGGTGCGGGGCTCCGTGC
GGGGCGTGGCGCGGGGCTCGCCGTGCCGGGCGGGGGGTGGCGGCAGGTGGGGGTGCCGGGCGGGGCGGGG
CCGCCTCGGGCCGGGGAGGGCTCGGGGGAGGGGCGCGGCGGCCCCGGAGCGCCGGCGGCTGTCGAGGCGC
GGCGAGCCGCAGCCATTGCCTTTTATGGTAATCGTGCGAGAGGGCGCAGGGACTTCCTTTGTCCCAAATC
TGGCGGAGCCGAAATCTGGGAGGCGCCGCCGCACCCCCTCTAGCGGGCGCGGGCGAAGCGGTGCGGCGCC
GGCAGGAAGGAAATGGGCGGGGAGGGCCTTCGTGCGTCGCCGCGCCGCCGTCCCCTTCTCCATCTCCAGC
CTCGGGGCTGCCGCAGGGGGACGGCTGCCTTCGGGGGGGACGGGGCAGGGCGGGGTTCGGCTTCTGGCGT
GTGACCGGCGGCTCTAGAGCCTCTGCTAACCATGTTCATGCCTTCTTCTTTTTCCTACAGCTCCTGGGCA
ACGTGCTGGTTATTGTGCTGTCTCATCATTTTGGCAAAGAATTCTGCAGTCGACGGTACCGCGGGCCCGG
GATCCACCGGTCGCCACCATGGGCAGCGACCTGGTGCTGGGCCTGGACATCGGCATCGGCAGCGTGGGCG
TGGGCATCCTGAACAAGGTGACCGGCGAGATCATCCACAAGAACAGTCGCATCTTCCCTGCTGCTCAGGC
TGAGAACAACCTGGTGCGCCGCACCAACCGCCAGGGTCGCCGGCTTGCTCGCCGCAAGAAGCACCGGCGC
GTGCGCCTGAACCGCCTGTTCGAGGAGAGCGGCCTGATCACCGACTTCACCAAGATCAGCATCAACCTGA
ACCCCTACCAGCTGCGCGTGAAGGGCCTGACCGACGAGCTGAGCAACGAGGAGCTGTTCATCGCCCTGAA
GAACATGGTGAAGCACCGCGGCATCAGCTACCTGGACGACGCCAGCGACGACGGCAACAGCAGCGTGGGC
GACTACGCCCAGATCGTGAAGGAGAACAGCAAGCAGCTGGAGACCAAGACCCCCGGCCAGATCCAGCTGG
AGCGCTACCAGACCTACGGCCAGCTGCGCGGCGACTTCACCGTGGAGAAGGACGGCAAGAAGCACCGCCT
GATCAACGTGTTCCCCACCAGCGCCTACCGCAGCGAGGCCCTGCGCATCCTGCAGACCCAGCAGGAGTTC
AACCCCCAGATCACCGACGAGTTCATCAACCGCTACCTGGAGATCCTGACCGGCAAGCGCAAGTACTACC
ACGGCCCCGGCAACGAGAAGAGCCGCACCGACTACGGCCGCTACCGCACCAGCGGCGAGACCCTGGACAA
CATCTTCGGCATCCTGATCGGCAAGTGCACCTTCTACCCCGACGAGTTCCGCGCCGCCAAGGCCAGCTAC
ACCGCCCAGGAGTTCAATCTGCTGAACGACCTGAACAACCTGACCGTGCCCACCGAGACCAAGAAGCTGA
GCAAGGAGCAGAAGAACCAGATCATCAACTACGTGAAGAACGAGAAGGCTATGGGCCCCGCCAAGCTGTT
CAAGTACATCGCCAAGCTGCTGAGCTGCGACGTGGCCGACATCAAGGGCTACCGCATCGACAAGAGCGGC
AAGGCCGAGATCCACACCTTCGAGGCCTACCGCAAGATGAAGACCCTGGAGACCCTGGACATCGAGCAGA
TGGACCGAGAGACCCTGGACAAGCTGGCCTACGTGCTGACCCTGAACACCGAGCGCGAGGGCATCCAGGA
GGCCCTGGAGCACGAGTTCGCCGACGGCAGCTTCAGCCAGAAACAGGTGGACGAGCTGGTGCAGTTCCGC
AAGGCCAACAGCAGCATCTTCGGCAAGGGCTGGCACAACTTCAGCGTGAAGCTGATGATGGAGCTGATCC
CCGAGCTGTACGAGACCAGCGAGGAGCAGATGACCATCCTGACCCGCCTGGGCAAGCAGAAGACCACCAG
CAGCAGCAACAAGACCAAGTACATCGACGAGAAGCTGCTGACCGAGGAGATCTACAACCCCGTGGTGGCC
AAGAGCGTGCGCCAGGCCATCAAGATCGTGAACGCCGCCATCAAGGAGTACGGCGACTTCGACAACATCG
TGATCGAGATGGCCCGCGAGACCAACGAGGACGACGAGAAGAAGGCCATCCAGAAGATCCAGAAGGCCAA
CAAGGACGAGAAGGACGCCGCCATGCTGAAGGCCGCCAACCAGTACAACGGCAAGGCCGAGCTGCCCCAC
AGCGTGTTCCACGGCCACAAGCAGCTGGCCACCAAGATCCGCCTGTGGCACCAGCAGGGCGAGCGCTGCC
TGTACACCGGCAAGACCATCAGCATCCACGACCTGATCAACAACAGCAACCAGTTCGAGGTGGACCACAT
CCTGCCCCTGAGCATCACCTTCGACGACAGCCTGGCCAACAAGGTGCTGGTGTACGCCACCGCCAACCAG
GAGAAGGGCCAGCGCACCCCCTACCAGGCCCTGGACAGCATGGACGACGCCTGGAGCTTCCGCGAGCTGA
AGGCCTTCGTGCGCGAGAGCAAGACCCTGAGCAACAAGAAGAAGGAGTATCTGCTGACCGAGGAGGACAT
CAGCAAGTTCGACGTGCGCAAGAAGTTCATCGAGCGCAACCTGGTGGACACCCGCTACGCCAGCCGCGTG
GTGCTGAACGCCCTGCAGGAGCACTTCCGCGCCCACAAGATCGACACCAAGGTGAGCGTGGTGCGCGGCC
AGTTCACCAGCCAGCTGCGCCGCCACTGGGGCATCGAGAAGACCCGCGACACCTACCACCACCACGCCGT
GGACGCCCTGATCATTGCGGCTTCTAGCCAGCTGAACCTGTGGAAGAAGCAGAAGAACACCCTGGTGAGC
TACAGCGAGGACCAGCTGCTGGACATCGAGACCGGCGAGCTGATCAGCGACGACGAGTACAAGGAGAGCG
TGTTCAAGGCCCCCTACCAGCACTTCGTGGACACCCTGAAGAGCAAGGAGTTCGAGGACAGCATCCTGTT
CAGCTACCAGGTGGACAGCAAGTTCAACCGCAAGATCAGCGACGCCACCATCTACGCCACCCGCCAGGCC
AAGGTGGGCAAGGACAAGGCCGACGAGACCTACGTGCTGGGCAAGATCAAGGACATCTACACCCAGGACG
GCTACGACGCCTTCATGAAGATCTACAAGAAGGACAAGAGCAAGTTCCTGATGTACCGCCACGACCCCCA
GACCTTCGAGAAGGTGATCGAGCCCATCCTGGAGAACTACCCCAACAAGCAGATCAACGAGAAAGGCAAG
GAGGTGCCCTGCAACCCCTTCCTGAAGTACAAGGAGGAGCACGGCTACATCCGCAAGTACAGCAAGAAGG
GCAACGGCCCCGAGATCAAGAGCCTGAAGTACTACGACAGCAAGCTGGGCAACCACATCGACATCACCCC
CAAGGACAGCAACAACAAGGTGGTGCTGCAGAGCGTGAGCCCCTGGCGCGCCGACGTGTACTTCAACAAG
ACCACCGGCAAGTACGAGATCCTGGGGCTGAAGTACGCCGATCTGCAGTTTGAGAAAGGCACAGGCACCT
ACAAGATCAGCCAGGAGAAGTACAACGACATCAAGAAGAAGGAGGGCGTGGACAGCGACAGCGAGTTCAA
GTTCACCCTGTACAAGAACGACCTTCTGCTGGTGAAGGACACCGAGACCAAGGAGCAACAGCTGTTCCGC
TTCCTGAGCCGCACCATGCCCAAGCAGAAGCACTACGTGGAGCTGAAGCCCTACGACAAGCAGAAGTTCG
AGGGCGGCGAGGCCCTGATCAAGGTGCTGGGCAACGTGGCCAACAGCGGCCAGTGCAAGAAGGGCCTGGG
CAAGAGCAACATCAGCATCTACAAGGTGCGCACCGACGTGCTGGGCAACCAGCACATCATCAAGAACGAG
GGCGACAAGCCCAAGTTGGACTTCAGCAGGGCTGACCCCAAGAAGAAGAGGAAGGTGTGAGCGGCCGCAC
TCCTCAGGTGCAGGCTGCCTATCAGAAGGTGGTGGCTGGTGTGGCCAATGCCCTGGCTCACAAATACCAC
TGAGATCTTTTTCCCTCTGCCAAAAATTATGGGGACATCATGAAGCCCCTTGAGCATCTGACTTCTGGCT
AATAAAGGAAATTTATTTTCATTGCAATAGTGTGTTGGAATTTTTTGTGTCTCTCACTCGGAAGGACATA
TGGGAGGGCAAATCATTTAAAACATCAGAATGAGTATTTGGTTTAGAGTTTGGCAACATATGCCCATATG
CTGGCTGCCATGAACAAAGGTTGGCTATAAAGAGGTCATCAGTATATGAAACAGCCCCCTGCTGTCCATT
CCTTATTCCATAGAAAAGCCTTGACTTGAGGTTAGATTTTTTTTATATTTTGTTTTGTGTTATTTTTTTC
TTTAACATCCCTAAAATTTTCCTTACATGTTTTACTAGCCAGATTTTTCCTCCTCTCCTGACTACTCCCA
GTCATAGCTGTCCCTCTTCTCTTATGAAGATCCCTCGACCTGCAGCCCAAGCTTGGCGTAATCATGGTCA
TAGCTGTTTCCTGTGTGAAATTGTTATCCGCTCACAATTCCACACAACATACGAGCCGGAAGCATAAAGT
GTAAAGCCTGGGGTGCCTAATGAGTGAGCTAACTCACATTAATTGCGTTGCGCTCACTGCCCGCTTTCCA
GTCGGGAAACCTGTCGTGCCAGCGGATCCGCATCTCAATTAGTCAGCAACCATAGTCCCGCCCCTAACTC
CGCCCATCCCGCCCCTAACTCCGCCCAGTTCCGCCCATTCTCCGCCCCATGGCTGACTAATTTTTTTTAT
TTATGCAGAGGCCGAGGCCGCCTCGGCCTCTGAGCTATTCCAGAAGTAGTGAGGAGGCTTTTTTGGAGGC
CTAGGCTTTTGCAAAAAGCTAACTTGTTTATTGCAGCTTATAATGGTTACAAATAAAGCAATAGCATCAC
AAATTTCACAAATAAAGCATTTTTTTCACTGCATTCTAGTTGTGGTTTGTCCAAACTCATCAATGTATCT
TATCATGTCTGGATCCGCTGCATTAATGAATCGGCCAACGCGCGGGGAGAGGCGGTTTGCGTATTGGGCG
CTCTTCCGCTTCCTCGCTCACTGACTCGCTGCGCTCGGTCGTTCGGCTGCGGCGAGCGGTATCAGCTCAC
TCAAAGGCGGTAATACGGTTATCCACAGAATCAGGGGATAACGCAGGAAAGAACATGTGAGCAAAAGGCC
AGCAAAAGGCCAGGAACCGTAAAAAGGCCGCGTTGCTGGCGTTTTTCCATAGGCTCCGCCCCCCTGACGA
GCATCACAAAAATCGACGCTCAAGTCAGAGGTGGCGAAACCCGACAGGACTATAAAGATACCAGGCGTTT
CCCCCTGGAAGCTCCCTCGTGCGCTCTCCTGTTCCGACCCTGCCGCTTACCGGATACCTGTCCGCCTTTC
TCCCTTCGGGAAGCGTGGCGCTTTCTCAATGCTCACGCTGTAGGTATCTCAGTTCGGTGTAGGTCGTTCG
CTCCAAGCTGGGCTGTGTGCACGAACCCCCCGTTCAGCCCGACCGCTGCGCCTTATCCGGTAACTATCGT
CTTGAGTCCAACCCGGTAAGACACGACTTATCGCCACTGGCAGCAGCCACTGGTAACAGGATTAGCAGAG
CGAGGTATGTAGGCGGTGCTACAGAGTTCTTGAAGTGGTGGCCTAACTACGGCTACACTAGAAGGACAGT
ATTTGGTATCTGCGCTCTGCTGAAGCCAGTTACCTTCGGAAAAAGAGTTGGTAGCTCTTGATCCGGCAAA
CAAACCACCGCTGGTAGCGGTGGTTTTTTTGTTTGCAAGCAGCAGATTACGCGCAGAAAAAAAGGATCTC
AAGAAGATCCTTTGATCTTTTCTACGGGGTCTGACGCTCAGTGGAACGAAAACTCACGTTAAGGGATTTT
GGTCATGAGATTATCAAAAAGGATCTTCACCTAGATCCTTTTAAATTAAAAATGAAGTTTTAAATCAATC
TAAAGTATATATGAGTAAACTTGGTCTGACAGTTACCAATGCTTAATCAGTGAGGCACCTATCTCAGCGA
TCTGTCTATTTCGTTCATCCATAGTTGCCTGACTCCCCGTCGTGTAGATAACTACGATACGGGAGGGCTT
ACCATCTGGCCCCAGTGCTGCAATGATACCGCGAGACCCACGCTCACCGGCTCCAGATTTATCAGCAATA
AACCAGCCAGCCGGAAGGGCCGAGCGCAGAAGTGGTCCTGCAACTTTATCCGCCTCCATCCAGTCTATTA
ATTGTTGCCGGGAAGCTAGAGTAAGTAGTTCGCCAGTTAATAGTTTGCGCAACGTTGTTGCCATTGCTAC
AGGCATCGTGGTGTCACGCTCGTCGTTTGGTATGGCTTCATTCAGCTCCGGTTCCCAACGATCAAGGCGA
GTTACATGATCCCCCATGTTGTGCAAAAAAGCGGTTAGCTCCTTCGGTCCTCCGATCGTTGTCAGAAGTA
AGTTGGCCGCAGTGTTATCACTCATGGTTATGGCAGCACTGCATAATTCTCTTACTGTCATGCCATCCGT
AAGATGCTTTTCTGTGACTGGTGAGTACTCAACCAAGTCATTCTGAGAATAGTGTATGCGGCGACCGAGT
TGCTCTTGCCCGGCGTCAATACGGGATAATACCGCGCCACATAGCAGAACTTTAAAAGTGCTCATCATTG
GAAAACGTTCTTCGGGGCGAAAACTCTCAAGGATCTTACCGCTGTTGAGATCCAGTTCGATGTAACCCAC
TCGTGCACCCAACTGATCTTCAGCATCTTTTACTTTCACCAGCGTTTCTGGGTGAGCAAAAACAGGAAGG
CAAAATGCCGCAAAAAAGGGAATAAGGGCGACACGGAAATGTTGAATACTCATACTCTTCCTTTTTCAAT
ATTATTGAAGCATTTATCAGGGTTATTGTCTCATGAGCGGATACATATTTGAATGTATTTAGAAAAATAA
ACAAATAGGGGTTCCGCGCACATTTCCCCGAAAAGTGCCACCTG
