>Addgene plasmid #65775 | MSP1594 | addgene partial sequence | sequence record 116168 | pCAG-F 5'-GCAACGTGCTGGTTATTGTG-3'
GCGTGGGCGTGGGCATCCTGAACAAGGTGACCGGCGAGATCATCCACAANAACAGTCGCATCTTCCCTGC
TGCTCANGCTGAGAACAACCTGGTGCGCCGCACCAACCGCCAGGGTCGCCGGCTTGCTCGCCGCAAGAAG
CACCGGCGCGTGCGCCTGAACCGCCTGTTCGAGGAGAGCGGCCTGATCACCGACTTCACCAAGATCAGCA
TCAACCTGAACCCCTACCAGCTGCGCGTGAAGGGCCTGACCGACNAGCTGAGCAACNAGGAGCTGTTCAT
CGCCCTGAANAACATGGTGAAGCACCGCGGCA
