>Addgene plasmid #65775 | MSP1594 | addgene partial sequence | sequence record 116169 | rb_glob_PA_term-R 5'-CCCATATGTCCTTCCGAGTG-3'
ACTATTGCAATGAAAATAAATTTCCTTTATTAGCCAGAAGTCAGATGCTCAAGGGGCTTCATGATGTCCC
CATAATTTTTGGCAGAGGGAAAAAGATCTCAGTGGTATTTGTGAGCCAGGGCATTGGCCACACCAGCCAC
CACCTTCTGATAGGCAGCCTGCACCTGAGGAGTGCGGCCGCTCACACCTTCCTCTTCTTCTTGGGGTCAG
CCCTGCTGAAGTCCAACTTGGGCTTGTCGCCCTCGTTCTTGATGATGTGCTGGTTGCCCAGCACGTCGGT
GCGCACCTTGTAGATGCTGATGTTGCTCTTGCCCAGGCCCTTCTTGCACTGGCCGCTGTTGGCCACGTTG
CCCAGCACCTTGATCAGGGCCTCGCCGCCCTCGAACTTCTGCTTGTCGTAGGGCTTCAGCTCCACGTAGT
GCTTCTGCTTGGGCATGGTGCGGCTCAGGAAGCGGAACAGCTGTTGCTCCTTGGTCTCGGTGTCCTTCAC
CAGCAGAAGGTCGTTCTTGTACAGGGTGAACTTGAACTCGCTGTCGCTGTCCACGCCCTCCTTCTTCTTG
ATGTCGTTGTACTTCTCCTGGCTGATCTTGTAGGTGCCTGTGCCTTTCTCAAACTGCAGATCGGCGTACT
TCAGCCCCAGGATCTCGTACTTGCCGGTGGTCTTGTTGAAGTACACGTCGGCGCGCCAGGGGCTCACGCT
CTGCAGCACCACCTTGTTGTTGCTGTCCTTGGGGGTGATGTCGATGTGGTTGCCCAGCTTGCTGTCGTAG
TACTTCAGGCTCTTGATCTCGGG
